>Addgene plasmid #40812 | pCMV5-rat ERK2-WT | addgene partial sequence | sequence record 54567 | CMV-F 5'-CGCAAATGGGCGGTAGGCGTG-3'
ACCGTCAGAATTCTAAGGAGGTTTAACCATGGCACATCACCATCACCATCACGCCATGGCGGCGGCGGCG
GCGGGCCCGGAGATGGTCCGCGGGCAGGTGTTCGACGTGGGGCCGCGCTACACTAATCTCTCGTACATCG
GAGAAGGCGCCTACGGCATGGTTTGTTCTGCTTATGATAATCTCAACAAAGTTCGAGTTGCTATCAAGAA
AATCAGTCCTTTTGAGCACCAGACCTACTGTCAGAGAACCCTGAGAGAGATAAAAATCCTACTGCGCTTC
AGACATGAGAACATCATCGGCATCAATGACATCATCCGGGCACCAACCATTGAGCAGATGAAAGATGTAT
ATATAGTACAGGACCTCATGGAGACAGATCTTTACAAGCTCTTGAAGACACAGCACCTCAGCAATGATCA
TATCTGCTATTTTCTTTATCAGATCCTGAGAGGATTAAAGTATATACATTCAGCTAATGTTCTGCACCGT
GACCTCAAGCCTTCCAACCTCCTGCTGAACACCACTTGTGATCTCAAGATCTGTGACTTTGGCCTTGCCC
GTGTTGCAGATCCAGACCATGATCATACAGGGTTCTTGACAGAGTATGTAGCCACGCGTTGGTACAGAGC
TCCAGAAATTATGTTGAATTCCAAGGGTTATACCAAGTCCATTGATATTTGGTCTGTGGGCTGCATCCTG
GCAGAGATGCTATCCAACAGGCCTATCTTCCCAGGAAAGCATTACCTTGACCAGCTGAATCACATCCTGG
GTAT
