[The description below was written by a language model from this plasmid's Addgene catalogue record.]
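Description:
pCMV5-rat ERK2-WT is a mammalian expression plasmid built on the pCMV5 backbone (about 4.7 kb), carrying a roughly 1.5 kb insert for a total size of about 6.2 kb. It is propagated in E. coli under ampicillin selection. The record lists the copy number as unknown and provides no feature table, so the bacterial origin, polyadenylation signal and other backbone elements are not documented here, and no mammalian selection marker is recorded.

The insert is wild-type rat Mapk1, encoding the mitogen-activated protein kinase ERK2 (also called p42 MAPK), a serine/threonine kinase that acts at the end of the Ras–Raf–MEK signalling cascade. Transcription is driven by the CMV promoter, a strong constitutive viral promoter commonly used for high-level expression in transfected mammalian cells. The protein is produced with an N-terminal His6 tag, which the record describes as located on the backbone. This tag allows detection with anti-His reagents or enrichment by metal-affinity methods. The cloning method is not stated, and part of the plasmid is noted as derived from an earlier construct made in another laboratory.

The associated publication concerns how the gatekeeper residue governs autoactivation of ERK2 through intramolecular connectivity. This unmutated construct would therefore plausibly serve as the wild-type reference for comparison with ERK2 mutants in cell-based assays of kinase activation and signalling, although the record does not state this use. More generally, it suits transient overexpression of tagged rat ERK2 in mammalian cells.
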