Addgene plasmid #40812: pCMV5-rat ERK2-WT
Depositing lab: Natalie Ahn. Depositing organization: University of Colorado, Boulder. Publication: The gatekeeper residue controls autoactivation of ERK2 via a pathway of intramolecular connectivity. Emrick MA, Lee T, Starkey PJ, Mumby MC, Resing KA, Ahn NG. Proc Natl Acad Sci U S A. 2006 Nov 28;103(48):18101-6. Epub 2006 Nov 17. 10.1073/pnas.0608849103 PubMed 17114285.
Backbone
  Vector backbone: pCMV5
  Backbone manufacturer: David Russell, UTSW
  Backbone size w/o insert (bp): 4700
  Total vector size (bp): 6200
  Vector type: Mammalian Expression
Growth in bacteria
  Bacterial resistance: Ampicillin, 100 μg/mL
  Growth temperature: 37°C
  Growth strain: XL1 Blue
  Copy number: Unknown
Gene/Insert
  Gene/Insert name: MAPK1 (alt names: ERK2; p42)
  Species: R. norvegicus (rat)
  Insert size (bp): 1500
  Mutation: wild type
  GenBank ID: NM_053842
  Entrez Gene: Mapk1 (a.k.a. ERK-2, ERT1, Erk2, p42-MAPK)
  Promoter: CMV
  Tag / fusion protein: His6 (N terminal on backbone)
  Cloning method: Unknown
  Sequencing primers: 5′ CMV
Resource information
  A portion of this plasmid was derived from a plasmid made by: Melanie Cobb, UTSW
Terms and licenses: Academic/Nonprofit Terms; Industry Terms: Not Available to Industry
How to cite: pCMV5-rat ERK2-WT was a gift from Natalie Ahn (Addgene plasmid # 40812 ; http://n2t.net/addgene:40812 ; RRID:Addgene_40812)
